>Addgene plasmid #138894 | pPD148 ZF43x10-Spaced-Far_EYFP | addgene full sequence | sequence record 323915 | Addgene NGS Result
GACGGATCGGGAGATCTGAATTCGGATCCAGAGTGAGGACTACCTATAGAAGTAAGAGTGAGGACAATCG
TATACAAGTAGATCCAGAGTGAGGACTACCTATAGAAGTAAGAGTGAGGACAATCGTATACAAGTAGATC
CAGAGTGAGGACTACCTATAGAAGTAAGAGTGAGGACAATCGTATACAAGTAGATCCCTCTAGAGGGAGA
TCCAGAGTGAGGACTACCTATAGAAGTAAGAGTGAGGACAATCGTATACAAGTAGATCCAGAGTGAGGAC
TACCTATAGAAGTAAGAGTGAGGACAATCGTATACAAGTAGATCCCTCTAGAGGGAGATCCTGAGTAGTG
CGCGAGCAAAATTTAAGCTACAACAAGGCAAGGCTTGACCGACAATTGCATGAAGAATCTGCTTAGGGTT
AGGCGTTTTGCGCTGCTTCGCGATGTACGGGCCAGATATACGATCCCTCTAGAGGGTATATAATGGGGGC
CACTAGTCTACTACCAGAGCTCATCGCTAGCGCCACCATGGTGAGCAAGGGCGAGGAGCTGTTCACCGGG
GTGGTGCCCATCCTGGTCGAGCTGGACGGCGACGTAAACGGCCACAAGTTCAGCGTGTCCGGCGAGGGCG
AGGGCGATGCCACCTACGGCAAGCTGACCCTGAAGTTCATCTGCACCACCGGCAAGCTGCCCGTGCCCTG
GCCCACCCTCGTGACCACCTTCGGCTACGGCCTGCAGTGCTTCGCCCGCTACCCCGACCACATGAAGCAG
CACGACTTCTTCAAGTCCGCCATGCCCGAAGGCTACGTCCAGGAGCGCACCATCTTCTTCAAGGACGACG
GCAACTACAAGACCCGCGCCGAGGTGAAGTTCGAGGGCGACACCCTGGTGAACCGCATCGAGCTGAAGGG
CATCGACTTCAAGGAGGACGGCAACATCCTGGGGCACAAGCTGGAGTACAACTACAACAGCCACAACGTC
TATATCATGGCCGACAAGCAGAAGAACGGCATCAAGGTGAACTTCAAGATCCGCCACAACATCGAGGACG
GCAGCGTGCAGCTCGCCGACCACTACCAGCAGAACACCCCCATCGGCGACGGCCCCGTGCTGCTGCCCGA
CAACCACTACCTGAGCTACCAGTCCGCCCTGAGCAAAGACCCCAACGAGAAGCGCGATCACATGGTCCTG
CTGGAGTTCGTGACCGCCGCCGGGATCACTCTCGGCATGGACGAGCTGTACAAGTAGGCGGCCGCTCGAG
TCTAGAGGGCCCGTTTAAACCCGCTGATCAGCCTCGACTGTGCCTTCTAGTTGCCAGCCATCTGTTGTTT
GCCCCTCCCCCGTGCCTTCCTTGACCCTGGAAGGTGCCACTCCCACTGTCCTTTCCTAATAAAATGAGGA
AATTGCATCGCATTGTCTGAGTAGGTGTCATTCTATTCTGGGGGGTGGGGTGGGGCAGGACAGCAAGGGG
GAGGATTGGGAAGACAATAGCAGGCATGCTGGGGATGCGGTGGGCTCTATGGCTTCTGAGGCGGAAAGAA
CCAGCTGGGGCTCTAGGGGGTATCCCC
[124 nt withheld, positions 1568-1691]
C
[91 nt withheld, positions 1693-1783]
A
[49 nt withheld, positions 1785-1833]
CCTTTGACGTTGGAGTCCACGTTCTTT
[37 nt withheld, positions 1861-1897]
ACCCTATCTCGGTCTATTCTTTTGATTTATAAGGGATTTTGCCGATTTCGGCCTATTGGTTAAAAAATGA
GCTGATTTAACAAAAATTTAACGCGAATTAATTCTGTGGAATGTGTGTCAGTTAGGCTCAATTAGTCAGC
AACCATAGTCCCGCCCCTAACTCCGCCCATCCCGCCCCTAACTCCGCCCAGTTCCGCCCATTCTCCGCCC
CATGGCTGACTAATTTTTTTTATTTATGCAGAGGCCGAGGCCGCCTCTGCCTCTGAGCTATTCCAGAAGT
AGTGAGGAGGCTTTTTTGGAGGCCTAGGCTTTTGCAAAAAGCTCCCGGGAGCTTGTATATCCATTTTCGG
AGGTTGGGCTTCGGAATCGTTTTCCGGGACGCCGGCTGGATGATCCTCCAGCGCGGGGATCTCATGCTGG
AGTTCTTCGCCCACCCCAACTTGTTTATTGCAGCTTATAATGGTTACAAATAAAGCAATAGCATCACAAA
TTTCACAAATAAAGCATTTTTTTCACTGCATTCTAGTTGTGGTTTGTCCAAACTCATCAATGTATCTTAT
CATGTCTGTATACCGTCGACCTCTAGCTAGAGCTTGGCGTAATCATGGTCATAGCTGTTTCCTGTGTGAA
ATTGTTATCCGCTCACAATTCCACACAACATACGAGCCGGAAGCATAAAGTGTAAAGCCTGGGGTGCCTA
ATGAGTGAGCTAACTCACATTAATTGCGTTGCGCTCACTGCCCGCTTTCCAGTCGGGAAACCTGTCGTGC
CAGCTGCATTAATGAATCGGCCAACGCGCGGGGAGAGGCGGTTTGCGTATTGGGCGCTCTTCCGCTTCCT
CGCTCACTGACTCGCTGCGCTCGGTCGTTCGGCTGCGGCGAGCGGTATCAGCTCACTCAAAGGCGGTAAT
ACGGTTATCCACAGAATCAGGGGATAACGCAGGAAAGAACATGTGAGCAAAAGGCCAGCAAAAGGCCAGG
AACCGTAAAAAGGCCGCGTTGCTGGCGTTTTTCCATAGGCTCCGCCCCCCTGACGAGCATCACAAAAATC
GACGCTCAAGTCAGAGGTGGCGAAACCCGACAGGACTATAAAGATACCAGGCGTTTCCCCCTGGAAGCTC
CCTCGTGCGCTCTCCTGTTCCGACCCTGCCGCTTACCGGATACCTGTCCGCCTTTCTCCCTTCGGGAAGC
GTGGCGCTTTCTCATAGCTCACGCTGTAGGTATCTCAGTTCGGTGTAGGTCGTTCGCTCCAAGCTGGGCT
GTGTGCACGAACCCCCCGTTCAGCCCGACCGCTGCGCCTTATCCGGTAACTATCGTCTTGAGTCCAACCC
GGTAAGACACGACTTATCGCCACTGGCAGCAGCCACTGGTAACAGGATTAGCAGAGCGAGGTATGTAGGC
GGTGCTACAGAGTTCTTGAAGTGGTGGCCTAACTACGGCTACACTAGAAGAACAGTATTTGGTATCTGCG
CTCTGCTGAAGCCAGTTACCTTCGGAAAAAGAGTTGGTAGCTCTTGATCCGGCAAACAAACCACCGCTGG
TAGCGGTGGTTTTTTTGTTTGCAAGCAGCAGATTACGCGCAGAAAAAAAGGATCTCAAGAAGATCCTTTG
ATCTTTTCTACGGGGTCTGACGCTCAGTGGAACGAAAACTCACGTTAAGGGATTTTGGTCATGAGATTAT
CAAAAAGGATCTTCACCTAGATCCTTTTAAATTAAAAATGAAGTTTTAAATCAATCTAAAGTATATATGA
GTAAACTTGGTCTGACAGTTACCAATGCTTAATCAGTGAGGCACCTATCTCAGCGATCTGTCTATTTCGT
TCATCCATAGTTGCCTGACTCCCCGTCGTGTAGATAACTACGATACGGGAGGGCTTACCATCTGGCCCCA
GTGCTGCAATGATACCGCGAGATCCACGCTCACCGGCTCCAGATTTATCAGCAATAAACCAGCCAGCCGG
AAGGGCCGAGCGCAGAAGTGGTCCTGCAACTTTATCCGCCTCCATCCAGTCTATTAATTGTTGCCGGGAA
GCTAGAGTAAGTAGTTCGCCAGTTAATAGTTTGCGCAACGTTGTTGCCATTGCTACAGGCATCGTGGTGT
CACGCTCGTCGTTTGGTATGGCTTCATTCAGCTCCGGTTCCCAACGATCAAGGCGAGTTACATGATCCCC
CATGTTGTGCAAAAAAGCGGTTAGCTCCTTCGGTCCTCCGATCGTTGTCAGAAGTAAGTTGGCCGCAGTG
TTATCACTCATGGTTATGGCAGCACTGCATAATTCTCTTACTGTCATGCCATCCGTAAGATGCTTTTCTG
TGACTGGTGAGTACTCAACCAAGTCATTCTGAGAATAGTGTATGCGGCGACCGAGTTGCTCTTGCCCGGC
GTCAATACGGGATAATACCGCGCCACATAGCAGAACTTTAAAAGTGCTCATCATTGGAAAACGTTCTTCG
GGGCGAAAACTCTCAAGGATCTTACCGCTGTTGAGATCCAGTTCGATGTAACCCACTCGTGCACCCAACT
GATCTTCAGCATCTTTTACTTTCACCAGCGTTTCTGGGTGAGCAAAAACAGGAAGGCAAAATGCCGCAAA
AAAGGGAATAAGGGCGACACGGAAATGTTGAATACTCATACTCTTCCTTTTTCAATATTATTGAAGCATT
TATCAGGGTTATTGTCTCATGAGCGGATACATATTTGAATGTATTTAGAAAAATAAACAAATAGGGGTTC
CGCGCACATTTCCCCGAAAAGTGCCACCTGACGTC
Features (pLannotate 1.2.2; 16 found; start..end, strand, type, name):
    470..486     +  promoter       minP (fragment): minimal TATA-box promoter with low basal activity
    528..1244    +  CDS            EYFP: EYFP is a basic (constitutively fluorescent) green/yellow fluorescent protein published in 1996, derived from Aequorea victoria. It is reported to be a very rapidly-maturing weak dimer with high acid sensitivity.
   1298..1522    +  polyA_signal   bGH poly(A) signal: bovine growth hormone polyadenylation signal
   1526..1547    +  promoter       SV40 promoter (fragment): SV40 enhancer and early promoter
   1568..1996    +  rep_origin     f1 ori (sequence partly withheld): f1 bacteriophage origin of replication; arrow indicates direction of (+) strand synthesis
   2001..2023    +  promoter       SV40 promoter (fragment): SV40 enhancer and early promoter
   2024..2215    +  promoter       SV40 promoter: SV40 early promoter
   2242..2340    +  CDS            ble (fragment): BLE_KLEPN - Experimental evidence at protein level: Swiss-Prot protein existence level 1. Binding protein with a strong affinity to the bleomycin family of antibiotics. Binds to CL990; an antimitotic-antibiotic compound. From Klebsiella pneumoniae.
   2335..2456    +  polyA_signal   SV40 poly(A) signal: SV40 polyadenylation signal
   2529..2545    -  protein_bind   lac operator: The lac repressor binds to the lac operator to inhibit transcription in E. coli. This inhibition can be relieved by adding lactose or isopropyl-β-D-thiogalactopyranoside (IPTG). lac repressor encoded by lacI
   2553..2583    -  promoter       lac promoter: promoter for the E. coli lac operon
   2598..2619    -  protein_bind   CAP binding site: CAP binding activates transcription in the presence of cAMP. E. coli catabolite activator protein
   2632..2724    -  CDS            lacI (fragment): lac repressor; lacI; The lac repressor binds to the lac operator to inhibit transcription in E. coli. This inhibition can be relieved by adding lactose or isopropyl-β-D-thiogalactopyranoside (IPTG).
   2907..3495    -  rep_origin     ori: high-copy-number ColE1/pMB1/pBR322/pUC origin of replication
   3666..4526    -  CDS            AmpR: β-lactamase; bla; confers resistance to ampicillin, carbenicillin, and related antibiotics
   4527..4631    -  promoter       AmpR promoter: bla
