[The description below was written by a language model from this plasmid's Addgene catalogue record and pLannotate feature annotations shown in this document.]
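Description:
pPD148 ZF43x10-Spaced-Far_EYFP is a 4,662 nt mammalian expression reporter plasmid for synthetic biology, built on the pPD033 Reporter Template v1 (Far Spaced) backbone. It is propagated in E. coli through a high-copy ColE1/pUC-type origin and selected with ampicillin via the β-lactamase gene and its native promoter. An f1 phage origin is also present, along with lac promoter/operator, CAP site and lacI remnants that are leftovers of the parental cloning vector rather than functional parts of the design.

The payload is a synthetic inducible promoter, ZF43x10-Spaced-Far, cloned between BglII and NheI sites that are both retained. The feature table does not annotate the binding-site array itself. The name suggests ten ZF43 zinc-finger binding sites in a spaced arrangement, positioned far from the core promoter, but the record does not spell out this architecture. Downstream the annotation picks up a fragment of a minimal TATA-box promoter with low basal activity, followed by the EYFP coding sequence and a bovine growth hormone polyadenylation signal. In this layout, yellow fluorescence should remain low unless a cognate zinc-finger transcription factor supplied in trans recruits transcriptional machinery to the minimal promoter, so EYFP output reports the activity of that regulator.

An SV40 early promoter and SV40 poly(A) signal flank only a short fragment of a bleomycin-resistance gene, so no intact mammalian selection marker is annotated, and the plasmid appears suited to transient transfection. It serves as the EYFP readout for characterising the ZF43x10-Spaced-Far promoter, presumably alongside related promoter variants.
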