Addgene plasmid #138894: pPD148 ZF43x10-Spaced-Far_EYFP
Purpose: EYFP reporter vector for the ZF43x10-Spaced-Far promoter
Depositing lab: Joshua Leonard. Depositing organization: Northwestern University.
Backbone
  Vector backbone: pPD033 Reporter Template v1 (Far Spaced)
  Vector type: Mammalian Expression, Synthetic Biology
Growth in bacteria
  Bacterial resistance: Ampicillin, 100 μg/mL
  Growth temperature: 37°C
  Growth strain: DH5alpha
  Copy number: High Copy
Gene/Insert
  Gene/Insert name: ZF43x10-Spaced-Far
  Species: Synthetic
  Promoter: ZF43x10-Spaced-Far
  Cloning method: Restriction Enzyme; 5′ cloning site BglII (not destroyed); 3′ cloning site NheI (not destroyed)
  Sequencing primers: 5′ CGACACGGAAATGTTGAATAC; 3′ TAGAAGGCACAGTCGAGG
Terms and licenses: Academic/Nonprofit Terms; Industry Terms: Not Available to Industry
Depositor comments: Leonard Lab plasmid reference number: L1422
How to cite: pPD148 ZF43x10-Spaced-Far_EYFP was a gift from Joshua Leonard (Addgene plasmid # 138894 ; http://n2t.net/addgene:138894 ; RRID:Addgene_138894)
