>Addgene plasmid #138894 | pPD148 ZF43x10-Spaced-Far_EYFP | depositor partial sequence | sequence record 268455 | ZF43x10-Spaced-Far promoter
AGATCTGAATTCGGATCCAGAGTGAGGACTACCTATAGAAGTAAGAGTGAGGACAATCGTATACAAGTAG
ATCCAGAGTGAGGACTACCTATAGAAGTAAGAGTGAGGACAATCGTATACAAGTAGATCCAGAGTGAGGA
CTACCTATAGAAGTAAGAGTGAGGACAATCGTATACAAGTAGATCCCTCTAGAGGGAGATCCAGAGTGAG
GACTACCTATAGAAGTAAGAGTGAGGACAATCGTATACAAGTAGATCCAGAGTGAGGACTACCTATAGAA
GTAAGAGTGAGGACAATCGTATACAAGTAGATCCCTCTAGAGGGAGATCCTGAGTAGTGCGCGAGCAAAA
TTTAAGCTACAACAAGGCAAGGCTTGACCGACAATTGCATGAAGAATCTGCTTAGGGTTAGGCGTTTTGC
GCTGCTTCGCGATGTACGGGCCAGATATACGATCCCTCTAGAGGGTATATAATGGGGGCCACTAGTCTAC
TACCAGAGCTCATCGCTAGC
